Addgene plasmid #137017: pDD288
Purpose: mNG-GLO^SEC^3xFlag vector with ccdB markers for cloning homology arms
Depositing lab: Daniel Dickinson & Bob Goldstein. Depositing organization: University of North Carolina at Chapel Hill.
Backbone
  Vector backbone: pUC19 (modified)
  Backbone size w/o insert (bp): 3881
  Total vector size (bp): 10473
  Modifications to backbone: Addition of ccdB markers to facilitate homology arm cloning
  Vector type: Worm Expression, Cre/Lox, CRISPR
  Selectable markers: Hygromycin
Growth in bacteria
  Bacterial resistance: Ampicillin, 100 μg/mL
  Growth temperature: 30°C
  Growth strain: NEB Turbo
  Copy number: High Copy
Gene/Insert
  Gene/Insert name: mNG-GLO^SEC^3xFlag + ccdB
  Species: C. elegans (nematode)
  Insert size (bp): 6593
  Tag / fusion protein: C. elegans GLO-optimized mNG; 3xFlag
  Cloning method: Gibson Cloning
  Sequencing primers: 5′ M13 Forward (tgtaaaacgacggccagt)
Terms and licenses: Academic/Nonprofit Terms; Industry Terms: Not Available to Industry
How to cite: pDD288 was a gift from Daniel Dickinson & Bob Goldstein (Addgene plasmid # 137017 ; http://n2t.net/addgene:137017 ; RRID:Addgene_137017)
