[The description below was written by a language model from this plasmid's Addgene catalogue record and pLannotate feature annotations shown in this document.]
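Description:
pDD288 is a repair-template parent vector for CRISPR/Cas9-triggered homologous recombination in C. elegans. It is built on a modified pUC19 backbone of about 10.5 kb, with the high-copy ColE1/pUC origin and an ampicillin resistance gene (bla) for propagation in E. coli. The backbone has been altered by adding two ccdB toxin cassettes, each with an adjacent ccdA fragment, one on either side of the tagging module. These act as negative-selection stuffers. When gene-specific 5′ and 3′ homology arms are inserted by Gibson assembly in place of the ccdB cassettes, correctly assembled clones lose the gyrase poison and survive in standard strains, whereas uncut or partly assembled parent plasmid is counter-selected.

The payload is the mNG-GLO^SEC^3xFlag module. It comprises an mNeonGreen coding sequence described in the record as GLO-optimized for C. elegans, a self-excising cassette (SEC) bounded by two loxP sites, and a 3xFlag epitope tag. Within the loxP-flanked region, the annotation shows a hygromycin resistance gene for drug selection of worms, sqt-1 collagen sequence, and a Cre recombinase coding sequence followed by the tbb-2 terminator. In SEC designs the sqt-1 sequence serves as a visible morphological marker. An hsp-16.1 fragment lies upstream of Cre, consistent with heat-shock-inducible control. The promoter driving HygR is not annotated.

In use, knock-in animals are identified by hygromycin resistance and the sqt-1 phenotype. Inducing Cre then excises everything between the loxP sites, leaving an mNeonGreen–3xFlag fusion to the endogenous gene. The tagged protein can then be studied by live fluorescence imaging and by Flag-based detection or purification.
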