Features (pLannotate 1.2.2; 27 found; start..end, strand, type, name):
      1..22      +  protein_bind   CAP binding site: CAP binding activates transcription in the presence of cAMP. E. coli catabolite activator protein
     37..67      +  promoter       lac promoter: promoter for the E. coli lac operon
     75..91      +  protein_bind   lac operator: The lac repressor binds to the lac operator to inhibit transcription in E. coli. This inhibition can be relieved by adding lactose or isopropyl-β-D-thiogalactopyranoside (IPTG). lac repressor encoded by lacI
    224..382     +  CDS            ccdA (fragment): CCDA_ECO57 - Also known as H, letA. Experimental evidence at protein level: Swiss-Prot protein existence level 1. Antitoxin component of a type II toxin-antitoxin (TA) system which inhibits the post-segregational killing (PSK) of plasmid-free cells, also referred to as a plasmid addiction system. Binds to and blocks the activity of CcdB; will also remove bound CcdB protein from the CcdB-GyrA complex by forming a CcdA-CcdB complex, a process termed rejuvenation. Functions as a transcriptional corepressor for the ccdAB operon, repression also requires CcdB (By similarity). From Escherichia coli
    387..692     +  CDS            ccdB: CcdB, a bacterial toxin that poisons DNA gyrase; ccdB; Plasmids containing the ccdB gene cannot be propagated in standard E. coli strains.
    740..763     -  CDS            FLAG: FLAG® epitope tag, followed by an enterokinase cleavage site
    767..787     -  CDS            FLAG (fragment): FLAG® epitope tag, followed by an enterokinase cleavage site
    836..869     -  protein_bind   loxP: Cre-mediated recombination occurs in the 8-bp core sequence (GCATACAT). Cre recombinase
   1223..1243    +  protein_bind   attB2: mutant version of attB; core recombination site for the Gateway® BP reaction BP Clonase™
   1247..2272    -  CDS            HygR: aminoglycoside phosphotransferase from E. coli; aph(4)-Ia; confers resistance to hygromycin
   2278..2298    -  protein_bind   attB1: mutant version of attB; core recombination site for the Gateway® BP reaction BP Clonase™
   2679..2729    -  CDS            hsp-16.1 (fragment): HSP11_CAEEL - Also known as hsp16-1b. Experimental evidence at transcript level: Swiss-Prot protein existence level 2. From Caenorhabditis elegans.
   3078..4208    +  CDS            cre: RECR_BPP1 - Experimental evidence at protein level: Swiss-Prot protein existence level 1. Catalyzes site-specific recombination between two 34-base- pair LOXP sites. Its role is to maintain the phage genome as a monomeric unit-copy plasmid in the lysogenic state. From Escherichia phage P1 (Bacteriophage P1).
   4217..4540    +  terminator     tbb-2 terminator: tbb-2; transcription terminator for the C. elegans tubulin beta-2 gene
   4584..5423    -  CDS            sqt-1 (fragment): SQT1_CAEEL - Also known as rol-5. Protein inferred from homology: Swiss-Prot protein existence level 3. Nematode cuticles are composed largely of collagen-like proteins. The cuticle functions both as an exoskeleton and as a barrier to protect the worm from its environment. This is a collagen critical for organismal morphogenesis. Mutations in sqt-1 can lengthen, shorten, or helically twist the entire animal. From Caenorhabditis elegans.
   5456..5602    -  CDS            sqt-1 (fragment): SQT1_CAEEL - Also known as rol-5. Protein inferred from homology: Swiss-Prot protein existence level 3. Nematode cuticles are composed largely of collagen-like proteins. The cuticle functions both as an exoskeleton and as a barrier to protect the worm from its environment. This is a collagen critical for organismal morphogenesis. Mutations in sqt-1 can lengthen, shorten, or helically twist the entire animal. From Caenorhabditis elegans.
   6396..6429    -  protein_bind   loxP: Cre-mediated recombination occurs in the 8-bp core sequence (GCATACAT). Cre recombinase
   6468..7328    -  CDS            mNeonGreen: mNeonGreen is a basic (constitutively fluorescent) green/yellow fluorescent protein published in 2013, derived from Branchiostoma lanceolatum. It is reported to be a very rapidly-maturing monomer with moderate acid sensitivity.
   7400..7705    -  CDS            ccdB: CcdB, a bacterial toxin that poisons DNA gyrase; ccdB; Plasmids containing the ccdB gene cannot be propagated in standard E. coli strains.
   7710..7868    -  CDS            ccdA (fragment): CCDA_ECO57 - Also known as H, letA. Experimental evidence at protein level: Swiss-Prot protein existence level 1. Antitoxin component of a type II toxin-antitoxin (TA) system which inhibits the post-segregational killing (PSK) of plasmid-free cells, also referred to as a plasmid addiction system. Binds to and blocks the activity of CcdB; will also remove bound CcdB protein from the CcdB-GyrA complex by forming a CcdA-CcdB complex, a process termed rejuvenation. Functions as a transcriptional corepressor for the ccdAB operon, repression also requires CcdB (By similarity). From Escherichia coli
   7971..8124    +  CDS            lacZα (fragment): LacZα fragment of β-galactosidase; lacZ fragment
   8130..8229    -  misc_feature   bom (fragment): basis of mobility region from pBR322
   8331..8366    -  CDS            rop (fragment): Rop protein, which maintains plasmids at low copy number; rop
   8461..8565    +  promoter       AmpR promoter: bla
   8566..9426    +  CDS            AmpR: β-lactamase; bla; confers resistance to ampicillin, carbenicillin, and related antibiotics
   9597..10185   +  rep_origin     ori: high-copy-number ColE1/pMB1/pBR322/pUC origin of replication
  10368..10460   +  CDS            lacI (fragment): lac repressor; lacI; The lac repressor binds to the lac operator to inhibit transcription in E. coli. This inhibition can be relieved by adding lactose or isopropyl-β-D-thiogalactopyranoside (IPTG).
>Addgene plasmid #137017 | pDD288 | addgene full sequence | sequence record 274039 | Addgene NGS Result
TAATGTGAGTTAGCTCACTCATTAGGCACCCCAGGCTTTACACTTTATGCTTCCGGCTCGTATGTTGTGT
GGAATTGTGAGCGGATAACAATTTCACACAGGAAACAGCTATGACCATGTTATCGATTCCTAGGAACCCG
AAGTATGTCAAAAAGAGGTATGCTATGAAGCAGCATATTACAGTGACAGTTGACAGCGACAGCTATCAGT
TGCTCAAGGCATATATGATGTCAATATCTCCGGTTCGGTAAGCACAACCATGCAGAATGAAGCCCGTCGT
CTGCGTGCCGAACGCTGGAAAGCGGAAAATCAGGAAGGGATGGCTGAGGTCGCCCGGTTTATTGAAATGA
ACGGCTCTTTTGCCGACGAGAACAGGGGCTGGTGAAATGCAGTTTAAGGTTTACACCTATAAAAGAGAGA
GCCGTTATCGTCTGTTTGTGGATGTACAGAGTGATATTATTGACACGCCCGGGCGACGGATGGTGATCCC
CCTGGCCAGTGCACGTCTGCTGTCAGATAAAGTCCCCCGTGAACTTTACCCGGTGGTGCATATCGGGGAT
GAAAGCTGGCGCATGATGACCACCGATATGGCCAGTGTGCCGGTCTCCGTTATCGGGGAAGAAGTGGCTG
ATCTCAGCCACCGCGAAAATGACATCAAAAACGCCATTAACCTGATGTTCTGGGGAATATAAATGTCAGG
CTCCCTTATACACAGCCAGTCTGCAGGTCGAACTAGTCTCTTGTCATCGTCATCCTTGTAATCACGCTTG
TCGTCGTCGTCCTTGTAGTCACGCTTATCGTCATCGTCTTTATAATCAGATCCGGCTCCCTGAAAATAAC
TTCGTATAATGTATGCTATACGAAGTTATTAAAAATTGCGGTCATAAACTGAAACGTAACATATGATAAG
GTATTTTGTGTGCGGTTTTTTCTATGATGTTTCAAAAAAATTTATCAGAAGTAAAAAACATAAGAAGTGT
ACACAGAACATTGTGTAGATTTTGGGATAGAATTATTATTAATGGGGGGAGGGAGCACAATTTTTTTCGA
CTTTTTATTACGAATTAATTCTATTTTTGAATCTACACAATTTCATTGTTAGAGGTGACTTAAAAGAAGC
TAAAAAACAAAGAAATTAAGAGAAGTTTTTTGATAATAACAAAAATAGGGGGTGGGAGCACAGGGAGAAA
GAGCATGTAGGGATGTTGAAGAGTAATTGGACCCACTTTGTACAAGAAAGCTGGGTCTATTCCTTTGCCC
TCGGACGAGTGCTGGGGCGTCGGTTTCCACTATCGGCGAGTACTTCTACACAGCCATCGGTCCAGACGGC
CGCGCTTCTGCGGGCGATTTGTGTACGCCCGACAGTCCCGGCTCCGGATCGGACGATTGCGTCGCATCGA
CCCTGCGCCCAAGCTGCATCATCGAAATTGCCGTCAACCAAGCTCTGATAGAGTTGGTCAAGACCAATGC
GGAGCATATACGCCCGGAGCCGCGGCGATCCTGCAAGCTCCGGATGCCTCCGCTCGAAGTAGCGCGTCTG
CTGCTCCATACAAGCCAACCACGGCCTCCAGAAGAAGATGTTGGCGACCTCGTATTGGGAATCCCCGAAC
ATCGCCTCGCTCCAGTCAATGACCGCTGTTATGCGGCCATTGTCCGTCAGGACATTGTTGGAGCCGAAAT
CCGCGTGCACGAGGTGCCGGACTTCGGGGCAGTCCTCGGCCCAAAGCATCAGCTCATCGAGAGCCTGCGC
GACGGACGCACTGACGGTGTCGTCCATCACAGTTTGCCAGTGATACACATGGGGATCAGCAATCGCGCAT
ATGAAATCACGCCATGTAGTGTATTGACCGATTCCTTGCGGTCCGAATGGGCCGAACCCGCTCGTCTGGC
TAAGATCGGCCGCAGCGATCGCATCCATGGCCTCCGCGACCGGCTGCAGAACAGCGGGCAGTTCGGTTTC
AGGCAGGTCTTGCAACGTGACACCCTGTGCACGGCGGGAGATGCAATAGGTCAGGCTCTCGCTGAATTCC
CCAATGTCAAGCACTTCCGGAATCGGGAGCGCGGCCGATGCAAAGTGCCGATAAACATAACGATCTTTGT
AGAAACCATCGGCGCAGCTATTTACCCGCAGGACATATCCACGCCCTCCTACATCGAAGCTGAAAGCACG
AGATTCTTCGCCCTCCGAGAGCTGCATCAGGTCGGAGACGCTGTCGAACTTTTCGATCAGAAACTTCTCG
ACAGACGTCGCGGTGAGTTCAGGCTTTTTCATGGAGCCTGCTTTTTTGTACAAACTTGCGGCACCGCCTG
ACATATTACCTTAAAATTCAAAAATTAATTTCAGATCAGTCATAACCAAGAAAACAAAATAAACGTTAGG
ACAGAAAATTCAAATTAATTAAAAATTATGCTGAATAAGAAAATTACATGCAAAGCCTTATTTTCCTCAT
AGAAACAGTTGAATAACATATTTTTTAATTGAAAACATAGCAAAATTCGTGGTAAAATTTGTCAAAACCT
TGGAAAAAATCGAAAAAAGAACATTTCCCGATGCATTTTCCTATTTCTCGTTGCCGACAACGTATAAACG
TTGAATACTCAGTCAACGAATTTGGCTGCTGGCTTGGACTCTCGCACGGAAGAGACGCGTGTGTAGATTT
ACGACGAAAGCAAAAATGATCACCAAAAACGGAACGTTGAGCTGGACGGAAATAGTGGTAAAGTGACATG
ATTATAGTTTGAAGATTTCTAATTTCACAATTAGAGCAAATGTTGTTCGGTATTTATTTTCAACGGTATT
TATACTATTTTCCACCTTTTTCTAGAACATTCGAGCTGCTTGTTGCAAAAGGAGGGCGACTCACATTCGG
TACATGGAAAAGTAGTGTACACAATAAAGAGACCCAGATACATTTTCCGTCTGCGTCTCTTTGCACCCAC
CGGGAGTATTTTCAAACGAATGCATCTAGGACCTTCTAGAACATTCTGTAAGGCTGCAGAATGCGGGTAT
ATAAGGAAAGCGGGCTCAGAGGAAGCCAACACGCTTTGTTCTAGTGCATCTAAAAAACTTCGAAAATATG
TCAAATCTTCTCACTGTTCATCAAAATCTTCCAGCACTTCCAGTTGACGCGACAAGTGATGAAGTTCGCA
AGAACCTCATGGATATGTTCCGTGACAGACAAGCCTTCTCCGAGCACACCTGGAAGATGCTTCTCTCAGT
GTGCCGTTCTTGGGCTGCCTGGTGCAAGCTTAACAACCGCAAGTGGTTCCCAGCCGAGCCAGAAGACGTT
CGTGACTACTTGCTCTACCTCCAAGCTCGTGGATTGGCGGTGAAGACGATCCAACAACATCTCGGACAGC
TCAATATGCTCCATCGCCGATCTGGACTTCCACGCCCATCAGATTCTAATGCCGTATCTCTCGTAATGAG
ACGTATCCGCAAGGAAAATGTTGATGCTGGAGAGAGAGCCAAGCAAGCCCTCGCCTTCGAAAGGTAAGTT
TAAATATTAATGTATTCAATCCTAAGACTTGACGAAATTTTCAGAACCGACTTCGATCAGGTCCGTTCTC
TTATGGAAAATTCCGATCGTTGCCAGGACATCCGAAACCTCGCCTTCCTCGGAATTGCTTACAACACACT
TCTCCGTATCGCCGAAATTGCCCGCATTCGCGTCAAGGATATTAGTCGCACAGACGGAGGAAGAATGCTC
ATCCACATCGGACGTACAAAAACGCTGGTCTCGACTGCCGGAGTCGAAAAAGCGCTCTCCCTTGGAGTTA
CCAAGCTCGTTGAGCGCTGGATTTCGGTTTCCGGAGTCGCCGATGATCCAAACAACTACCTGTTCTGTCG
TGTTCGCAAGAACGGAGTTGCTGCCCCGAGTGCAACATCACAACTCTCGACTCGAGCTCTTGAAGGTAAG
TTTAAACAACATATTAGCTAAGAATAAGCTGAAAATAAATTTTCAGGAATCTTCGAAGCTACCCACCGTC
TCATCTACGGAGCCAAGGATGATTCCGGACAACGTTACTTGGCTTGGTCTGGACATTCCGCCCGTGTCGG
AGCTGCCCGTGACATGGCTCGCGCTGGAGTTTCCATCCCAGAGATTATGCAAGCCGGAGGTTGGACCAAC
GTCAACATTGTGATGAACTATATTAGAAACTTGGATTCTGAAACTGGCGCCATGGTTCGTCTTCTCGAAG
ACGGTGATTAAGATAAATGCAAAATCCTTTCAAGCATTCCCTTCTTCTCTATCACTCTTCTTTCTTTTTG
TCAAAAAATTCTCTCGCTAATTTATTTGCTTTTTTAATGTTATTATTTTATGACTTTTTATAGTCACTGA
AAAGTTTGCATCTGAGTGAAGTGAATGCTATCAAAATGTGATTCTGTCTGATGTACTTTCACAATCTCTC
TTCAATTCCATTTTGAAGTGCTTTAAACCCGAAAGGTTGAGAAAAATGCGAGCGCTCAAATATTTGTATT
GTGTTCGTTGAGTGACCCAACAAAAAGAGGAAACTTTATTGTGCCGCCAAGAAAAAAGTCTCACTGAATC
TCAAATATTTTATTAGAAAACACCAACAATTTAGATATTTCTGTATCCACGGTTGGCGTTGACAGCCTCT
GATGGTGGAGACTTGTCTGGGCACTGGCAGTACTCGGCATCCTTTCCTGGTCTTCCGTCTGGTCCAGTCT
CTCCCTGGGTTCCGTCTGGTCCTTGACGTCCTTGCTTTCCAGATGGTCCTTCTGGTCCAACGGTTCCTGG
CTCTCCTGGTGGTCCGTGAAGACCGTTCTGTCCAGCTGGTCCTGTTGGTCCTTGATCTCCTCTTGGTCCC
TTTGGTCCTGGTCTTCCGATTGGATGCTCGGCGTCGCGTCCCTTCTCTCCTGGTGGTCCTGGCTCTCCGA
TCTTTCCGATTTGACCGGATGATCCTTGCTCTCCTGGATGTCCTGGTTGTCCATCTCTTCCTGGGTTTCC
ATTTTGTCCTCTTGGTCCTGGAAGTCCACGTGGTCCTGGTCTTCCAAGAGCTCCTGGTGGTCCAACTGGT
CCTTGTGGGCAAGTGAAGCATCCGACAGACTCGCGTTGTGGAGCGATATCATCAGCTCCAACTCCTGGAA
CACCGTCAAGTCCTGGAACTCCGTCGAGTCCTGGAACTCCTGGAACTCCCTTTGGTCCGGATGGTCCAGC
TGGGCACTTGTTATCAGCATTGCAGTTGCAGGTTGGTCCATTTCCATTGGCTCCATTTGGAGTCTTTGGC
TGGTTGAAGACTGGTGGAACTGCTGGTGGTTGACCTGGTGGAGCAGATGGGGATCCATCAGCATGTGGAG
TTGGGGTAGCGTTGGTCTCTTCATATTGACAACGGACACGCTTGCTAGATCTTCCGATGACAACTATGTC
CTTCCACAATCCATTGGTAGATTGCTAGAAAATTAAAAATTATTTAAAATTCAAAATATAATTTAACTCA
CTCTGAACACATTCATCTCGGTATCAAGCTTCTCTCTGAATCCATCAACCTCCGAGTAGATGGTTGACAT
GGTCATGAAGCATACCATAAGAGTGGCGACAGTGACCGAAGCCGTCACATAACACGCAAGTTTTACAGAC
ATCTCTGAAATTATCAAATTTAGGATTTCAAAATAATTCGGCCAAAGAAATGTAACTCACCTAGTCTTCG
AGAAGCAGAGACTTGTCGATTTCCTACCGGATTCGTCTCCTTTTATTAGGAAATCTTTCCGCAAGTTTTC
AAGTTTTTTTTGTTTTTTTTTTACATTACCGACGAGACAGTGTGCGAGACGCAGAGACGATAAAAGACTG
GATAAGAACGGGAGATAAGGAGTACGGATGTAGGTGAGGAATGTGGCCGAAAGGACAGATGGGCTTTATT
CGGGAAGATTGGTTGGGAAATGAACCAGAGAAGAATGACTGAATAAAGTTGTTGAAACTTGGTGAGAATG
GAAGATAGACAATCGAGGGCAGCTAGTTTCCTTCCTCCTCTATATATTTTTATGTTTTCTTTTAAACCTT
CCTCCATATTTCTGAATTGAATGTTGTTGCATATTGTGTGTCCTTATTTCATTTCCATCATCCTTTTGTG
TGTTTCCCCCTTCCACCAATTCCCCCCACGTCCTAATGAAATGAAAGCGAGAAGATAAATAAACTTGCAC
ATTGTGTTCAGATGAGAGGAGCGGAATACGAATTGGGAGACGGAAAGAGAAAAAAAAATGTTTAGATTTG
GATTGAATTAATTTTTTAGAAAGCAAGAAAAAAAACACAAAGAGAATAAATAAATAATAGGAAAAAAAAC
AAATATTCAGTATTTAAAATTTGAAAATTCAACGACGTTGGCGTCGATCATCCTTAGAGGTCCTCCTCGG
AGATAAGCTTTTGCTCTCCCTGAAAATAACTTCGTATAATGTATGCTATACGAAGTTATTTTAAACTTAC
CTTTCCGGATTGAAAGTACAGATTCTCCTTGTACAGCTCGTCCATTCCCATAACATCAGTGAAAGCTTTT
TGCCACTCCTTGAAGTTTAATTCAGTTTTAGAGTGCTTAAGCTCGGTCTTACGGAACACGTACATTGGCT
GGTTTTTCAAATAGTTGGCAGCCATTGGTTTGGCGAACGTGTACGTTGTACGAGCTGTCGATCGGTATCT
GAAAATTTAAATCAGATTAGTTAGTTAGTAAAATCATGTTTAAACTTACCTTTTTCCGTTTCCAGTTGTG
TAAGACCATTTGAATGTTGAAATGATGGTCTTGTCATTTGGATAGGTCTTCTTGGAGCGGCACCAATCGG
CGGCGGTGAGACTGTTGGTCATAACTGGTCCATCGGCTGGGAATCCAGTTCCCTTGACTTGAGCCTCGCC
CTTGATGTGGGACCCCTCATAGGTATAACGATAGTTTACAGTAAGGGAAGCTCCGTCTGAAAATTTAAAT
ATGTATGGTTAGTTAGTACCGAACTGTTTAAACTTACCTTCGAATTGCATTGTTCGATGAACTTGGTATC
CGGATCCATCGACCATAGCGGCTTGAAAAGGACTCATTCCATCTGGATATGGAAGATATTGATGAAATCC
GTATCCAATGTGGGGCACTAAAATCCATGGTGAGAATTGAAGGTCTCCCTGAAAATTTAAATAATCAGGG
TTAGTTAGTATATATATGTTTAAACTTACCTTCGTCGATTTTAAGTTGAGCTCTTCGTAACCGTCATTTG
GATTTCCAGTTCCCTGTCCAACCATATCGAAATCGACTCCGTTGATGGATCCGAAAATGTGAAGCTCGTG
AGTTGCTGGAAGAGAAGCCATGTTGTCTTCCTCGCCTTTGCTGACCATCGATGCTCCTGAGGCTCCCGAT
GCTCCCTAGGTCGACCTGCAGACTGGCTGTGTATAAGGGAGCCTGACATTTATATTCCCCAGAACATCAG
GTTAATGGCGTTTTTGATGTCATTTTCGCGGTGGCTGAGATCAGCCACTTCTTCCCCGATAACGGAGACC
GGCACACTGGCCATATCGGTGGTCATCATGCGCCAGCTTTCATCCCCGATATGCACCACCGGGTAAAGTT
CACGGGGGACTTTATCTGACAGCAGACGTGCACTGGCCAGGGGGATCACCATCCGTCGCCCGGGCGTGTC
AATAATATCACTCTGTACATCCACAAACAGACGATAACGGCTCTCTCTTTTATAGGTGTAAACCTTAAAC
TGCATTTCACCAGCCCCTGTTCTCGTCGGCAAAAGAGCCGTTCATTTCAATAAACCGGGCGACCTCAGCC
ATCCCTTCCTGATTTTCCGCTTTCCAGCGTTCGGCACGCAGACGACGGGCTTCATTCTGCATGGTTGTGC
TTACCGAACCGGAGATATTGACATCATATATGCCTTGAGCAACTGATAGCTGTCGCTGTCAACTGTCACT
GTAATACGCTGCTTCATAGCATACCTCTTTTTGACATACTTCGGGTAACTAGTGCCGGCGACTGGCCGTC
GTTTTACAACGTCGTGACTGGGAAAACCCTGGCGTTACCCAACTTAATCGCCTTGCAGCACATCCCCCTT
TCGCCAGCTGGCGTAATAGCGAAGAGGCCCGCACCGATCGCCCTTCCCAACAGTTGCGCAGCCTGAATGG
CGAATGGCGCCTGATGCGGTATTTTCTCCTTACGCATCTGTGCGGTATTTCACACCGCATATGGTGCACT
CTCAGTACAATCTGCTCTGATGCCGCATAGTTAAGCCAGCCCCGACACCCGCCAACACCCGCTGACGCGC
CCTGACGGGCTTGTCTGCTCCCGGCATCCGCTTACAGACAAGCTGTGACCGTCTCCGGGAGCTGCATGTG
TCAGAGGTTTTCACCGTCATCACCGAAACGCGCGAGACGAAAGGGCCTCGTGATACGCCTATTTTTATAG
GTTAATGTCATGATAATAATGGTTTCTTAGACGTCAGGTGGCACTTTTCGGGGAAATGTGCGCGGAACCC
CTATTTGTTTATTTTTCTAAATACATTCAAATATGTATCCGCTCATGAGACAATAACCCTGATAAATGCT
TCAATAATATTGAAAAAGGAAGAGTATGAGTATTCAACATTTCCGTGTCGCCCTTATTCCCTTTTTTGCG
GCATTTTGCCTTCCTGTTTTTGCTCACCCAGAAACGCTGGTGAAAGTAAAAGATGCTGAAGATCAGTTGG
GTGCACGAGTGGGTTACATCGAACTGGATCTCAACAGCGGTAAGATCCTTGAGAGTTTTCGCCCCGAAGA
ACGTTTTCCAATGATGAGCACTTTTAAAGTTCTGCTATGTGGCGCGGTATTATCCCGTATTGACGCCGGG
CAAGAGCAACTCGGTCGCCGCATACACTATTCTCAGAATGACTTGGTTGAGTACTCACCAGTCACAGAAA
AGCATCTTACGGATGGCATGACAGTAAGAGAATTATGCAGTGCTGCCATAACCATGAGTGATAACACTGC
GGCCAACTTACTTCTGACAACGATCGGAGGACCGAAGGAGCTAACCGCTTTTTTGCACAACATGGGGGAT
CATGTAACTCGCCTTGATCGTTGGGAACCGGAGCTGAATGAAGCCATACCAAACGACGAGCGTGACACCA
CGATGCCTGTAGCAATGGCAACAACGTTGCGCAAACTATTAACTGGCGAACTACTTACTCTAGCTTCCCG
GCAACAATTAATAGACTGGATGGAGGCGGATAAAGTTGCAGGACCACTTCTGCGCTCGGCCCTTCCGGCT
GGCTGGTTTATTGCTGATAAATCTGGAGCCGGTGAGCGTGGGTCTCGCGGTATCATTGCAGCACTGGGGC
CAGATGGTAAGCCCTCCCGTATCGTAGTTATCTACACGACGGGGAGTCAGGCAACTATGGATGAACGAAA
TAGACAGATCGCTGAGATAGGTGCCTCACTGATTAAGCATTGGTAACTGTCAGACCAAGTTTACTCATAT
ATACTTTAGATTGATTTAAAACTTCATTTTTAATTTAAAAGGATCTAGGTGAAGATCCTTTTTGATAATC
TCATGACCAAAATCCCTTAACGTGAGTTTTCGTTCCACTGAGCGTCAGACCCCGTAGAAAAGATCAAAGG
ATCTTCTTGAGATCCTTTTTTTCTGCGCGTAATCTGCTGCTTGCAAACAAAAAAACCACCGCTACCAGCG
GTGGTTTGTTTGCCGGATCAAGAGCTACCAACTCTTTTTCCGAAGGTAACTGGCTTCAGCAGAGCGCAGA
TACCAAATACTGTTCTTCTAGTGTAGCCGTAGTTAGGCCACCACTTCAAGAACTCTGTAGCACCGCCTAC
ATACCTCGCTCTGCTAATCCTGTTACCAGTGGCTGCTGCCAGTGGCGATAAGTCGTGTCTTACCGGGTTG
GACTCAAGACGATAGTTACCGGATAAGGCGCAGCGGTCGGGCTGAACGGGGGGTTCGTGCACACAGCCCA
GCTTGGAGCGAACGACCTACACCGAACTGAGATACCTACAGCGTGAGCTATGAGAAAGCGCCACGCTTCC
CGAAGGGAGAAAGGCGGACAGGTATCCGGTAAGCGGCAGGGTCGGAACAGGAGAGCGCACGAGGGAGCTT
CCAGGGGGAAACGCCTGGTATCTTTATAGTCCTGTCGGGTTTCGCCACCTCTGACTTGAGCGTCGATTTT
TGTGATGCTCGTCAGGGGGGCGGAGCCTATGGAAAAACGCCAGCAACGCGGCCTTTTTACGGTTCCTGGC
CTTTTGCTGGCCTTTTGCTCACATGTTCTTTCCTGCGTTATCCCCTGATTCTGTGGATAACCGTATTACC
GCCTTTGAGTGAGCTGATACCGCTCGCCGCAGCCGAACGACCGAGCGCAGCGAGTCAGTGAGCGAGGAAG
CGGAAGAGCGCCCAATACGCAAACCGCCTCTCCCCGCGCGTTGGCCGATTCATTAATGCAGCTGGCACGA
CAGGTTTCCCGACTGGAAAGCGGGCAGTGAGCGCAACGCAAT
